>Addgene plasmid #79224 | pAB045a | depositor full sequence | sequence record 148345 | Full Sequence
TTGAGATCCTTTTTTTCTGCGCGTAATCTGCTGCTTGCAAACAAAAAAACCACCGCTACCAGCGGTGGTT
TGTTTGCCGGATCAAGAGCTACCACCTCTTTTTCCGAAGGTAACTGGCTTCAGCAGAGCGCAGATACCAA
ATACTGTCCTTCTAGTGTAGCCGTAGTTAGGCCACCACTTCAAGAACTCTGTAGCACCGCCTACATACCT
CGCTCTGCTAATCCTGTTACCAGTGGCTGCTGCCAGTGGCGATAAGTCGTGTCTTACCGGGTTGGACTCA
AGACGATAGTTACCGGATAAGGCGCAGCGGTCGGGCTGAACGGGGGGTTCGTGCACACAGCCCAGCTTGG
AGCGAACGACCTACACCGAACTGAGATACCTACAGCGTGAGCTATGAGAAAGCGCCACGCTTCCCGAAGG
GAGAAAGGCGGACAGGTATCCGGTAAGCGGCAGGGTCGGAACAGGAGAGCGCACGAGGGAGCTTCCAGGG
GGAAACGCCTGGTATCTTTATAGTCCTGTCGGGTTTCGCCACCTCTGACTTGAGCGTCGATTTTTGTGAT
GCTCGTCAGGGGGGCGGAGCCTATGGAAAAACGCCAGCAACGCGGCCTTTTTACGGTTCCTGGCCTTTTG
CTGGCCTTTTGCTCACATGTTCTTTCCTGCGTTATCCCCTGATTCTGTGGATAACCGTATTACCGCCTTT
GAGTGAGCTGATACCGCTCGCCGCAGCCGAACGACCGAGCGCAGCGAGTCAGTGAGCGAGGAAGCGGAAG
AGCGCCTGATGCGGTATTTTCTCCTTACGCATCTGTGCGGTATTTCACACCGCATATGGTGCACTCTCAG
TACAATCTGCTCTGATGCCGCATAGTTAAGCCAGTATACACTCCGCTATCGCTACGTGACTGGGTCATGG
CTGCGCCCCGACACCCGCCAACACCCGCTGACGCGCCCTGACGGGCTTGTCTGCTCCCGGCATCCGCTTA
CAGACAAGCTGTGACCGTCTCCGGGAGCTGCATGTGTCAGAGGTTTTCACCGTCATCACCGAAACGCGCG
AGGCAGCTGCGGTAAAGCTCATCAGCGTGGTCGTGAAGCGATTCACAGATGTCTGCCTGTTCATCCGCGT
CCAGCTCGTTGAGTTTCTCCAGAAGCGTTAATGTCTGGCTTCTGATAAAGCGGGCCATGTTAAGGGCGGT
TTTTTCCTGTTTGGTCACTGATGCCTCCGTGTAAGGGGGATTTCTGTTCATGGGGGTAATGATACCGATG
AAACGAGAGAGGATGCTCACGATACGGGTTACTGATGATGAACAAGAGGACATCCGGTCAAATAAAACGA
AAGGCTCAGTCGAAAGACTGGGCCTTTCGTTTTGCTGAGGAGACTTAGGGACCCTGGTTTCCCGACTGGA
AAGCGGGCAGTGAGCGCAACGCAATTAATGTGAGTTAGCTCACTCATTAGGCACCCCAGGCTTTACACTT
TATGCTTCCGGCTCGTATGTTGTGTGGAATTGTGAGCGGATAACAATTTCACACACCTGCAGGTGCAGTA
AGGAGGAAAAAAAA
[273 nt withheld, positions 1555-1827]
GCGGCCGCGGAACAAAAGCTTATTTCTGAAGAGGACTTGGGCAGCTCTGTGAGTAGCGTTCCGACCAAAC
TGGAAGTGGTTGCAGCAACCCCGACGAGCCTGCTGATTTCTTGGGATGCCCCGATGTCTAGTAGCTCTGT
GTATTACTATCGTATCACCTACGGTGAAACGGGCGGTAACAGCCCGGTGCAGGAATTTACGGTTCCGTAT
AGTAGCTCTACCGCGACGATTAGTGGCCTGAGCCCGGGTGTGGATTACACCATCACGGTTTATGCATGGG
GCGAAGATAGCGCGGGTTACATGTTCATGTATTCTCCGATTAGTATCAATTACCGCACCTGCTAACTTAA
TTAACGGCACTCCTCAGCAAATATAATGACCCTCTTGATAACCCAAGAGGGCATTTTTTAATGCCCATGG
CGTTTATTTGCCGACTACCTTGGTGATCTCGCCTTTCACGTAGTGGACAAATTCTTCCAACTGATCTGCG
CGCGAGGCCAAGCGATCTTCTTCTTGTCCAAGATAAGCCTGTCTAGCTTCAAGTATGACGGGCTGATACT
GGGCCGGCAGGCGCTCCATTGCCCAGTCGGCAGCGACATCCTTCGGCGCGATTTTGCCGGTTACTGCGCT
GTACCAAATGCGGGACAACGTAAGCACTACATTTCGCTCATCGCCAGCCCAGTCGGGCGGCGAGTTCCAT
AGCGTTAAGGTTTCATTTAGCGCCTCAAATAGATCCTGTTCAGGAACCGGATCAAAGAGTTCCTCCGCCG
CTGGACCTACCAAGGCAACGCTATGTTCTCTTGCTTTTGTCAGCAAGATAGCCAGATCAATGTCGATCGT
GGCTGGCTCGAAGATACCTGCAAGAATGTCATTGCGCTGCCATTCTCCAAATTGCAGTTCGCGCTTAGCT
GGATAACGCCACGGAATGATGTCGTCGTGCACAACAATGGTGACTTCTACAGCGCGGAGAATCTCGCTCT
CTCCAGGGGAAGCCGAAGTTTCCAAAAGGTCGTTGATCAAAGCTCGCCGCGTTGTTTCATCAAGCCTTAC
GGTCACCGTAACCAGCAAATCAATATCACTGTGTGGCTTCAGGCCGCCATCCACTGCGGAGCCGTACAAA
TGTACGGCCAGCAACGTCGGTTCGAGATGGCGCTCGATGACGCCAACTACCTCTGATAGTTGAGTCGATA
CTTCGGCGATCACCGCTTCCCTCATACTCTTCCTTTTTCAATATTATTGAAGCATTTATCAGGGTTATTG
TCTCATGAGCGGATACATATTTGAATGTATTTAGAAAAATATTAATTGCGTTGCGCTCACTGCCCGCTTT
CCAGTCGGGAAACCTGTCGTGCCAGCTGCATTAATGAATCGGCCAACGCGCGGGGAGAGGCGGTTTGCGT
ATTGGGCGCCAGGGTGGTTTTTCTTTTCACCAGTGAGACGGGCAACAGCTGATTGCCCTTCACCGCCTGG
CCCTGAGAGAGTTGCAGCAAGCGGTCCACGCTGGTTTGCCCCAGCAGGCGAAAATCCTGTTTGATGGTGG
TTAATGGCGGGATATAACATGAGCTGTCTTCGGTATCGTCGTATCCCACTACCGAGATATCCGCACCAAC
GCGCAGCCCGGACTCGGTAATGGCGCGCATTGCGCCCAGCGCCATCTGATCGTTGGCAACCAGCATCGCA
GTGGGAACGATGCCCTCATTCAGCATTTGCATGGTTTGTTGAAAACCGGACATGGCACTCCAGTCGCCTT
CCCGTTCCGCTATCGGCTGAATTTGATTGCGAGTGAGATATTTATGCCAGCCAGCCAGACGCAGACGCGC
CGAGACAGAACTTAATGGGCCCGCTAACAGTGCGATTTGCTGGTGACCCAATGCGACCAGATGCTCCACG
CCCAGTCGCGTACCGTCTTCATGGGAGAAAATAATACTGTTGATGGGTGTCTGGTCAGAGACATCAAGAA
ATAACGCCGGAACATTAGTGCAGGCAGCTTCCACAGCAATGGCATCCTGGTCATCCAGCGGATAGTTAAT
GATCAGCCCACTGACGCGTTGCGCGAGAAGATTGTGCACCGCCGCTTTACAGGCTTCGACGCCGCTTCGT
TCTACCATCGACACCACCACGCTGGCACCCAGTTGATCGGCGCGAGATTTAATCGCCGCGACAATTTGCG
ACGGCGCGTGCAGGGCCAGACTGGAGGTGGCAACGCCAATCAGCAACGACTGTTTGCCCGCCAGTTGTTG
TGCCACGCGGTTGGGAATGTAATTCAGCTCCGCCATCGCCGCTTCCACTTTTTCCCGCGTTTTCGCAGAA
ACGTGGCTGGCCTGGTTCACCACGCGGGAAACGGTCTGATAAGAGACACCGGCATACTCTGCGACATCGT
ATAACGTTACTGGTTTCACATTCACCACCCTGAATTGACTCTCTTCCGGGCGCTATCATGCCATACCGCG
AAAGGTTTTGCACCATAGGCCAAATAGGCCGT
Features (pLannotate 1.2.2; 15 found; start..end, strand, type, name):
      1..589     +  rep_origin     ori: high-copy-number ColE1/pMB1/pBR322/pUC origin of replication
    775..915     -  misc_feature   bom: basis of mobility region from pBR322
   1017..1208    -  CDS            rop: Rop protein, which maintains plasmids at low copy number; rop
   1249..1305    +  CDS            mbeC (fragment): MBEC_ECOLX - Experimental evidence at protein level: Swiss-Prot protein existence level 1. Required for efficient mobilization of ColE1 plasmid and is thus essential to promote the specific transfer of the plasmid during conjugation. Probably functions by inducing DNA bending, helping the MbeA relaxase to melt the DNA around the nic site and cleave the phosphodiester bond. Binds specifically double-stranded DNA (dsDNA) containing the ColE1 oriT but does not recognize the inverted repeat (IR). From Escherichia coli.
   1319..1363    +  terminator     rrnB T1 terminator: transcription terminator T1 from the E. coli rrnB gene
   1426..1447    +  protein_bind   CAP binding site: CAP binding activates transcription in the presence of cAMP. E. coli catabolite activator protein
   1462..1492    +  promoter       lac promoter: promoter for the E. coli lac operon
   1500..1516    +  protein_bind   lac operator: The lac repressor binds to the lac operator to inhibit transcription in E. coli. This inhibition can be relieved by adding lactose or isopropyl-β-D-thiogalactopyranoside (IPTG). lac repressor encoded by lacI
   1555..1827    +  CDS            rpoZ (sequence withheld): RPOZ_ECO24 - Experimental evidence at protein level: Swiss-Prot protein existence level 1. Promotes RNA polymerase assembly. Latches the N- and C- terminal regions of the beta' subunit thereby facilitating its interaction with the beta and alpha subunits. From Escherichia coli O139:H28 (strain E24377A / ETEC).
   1840..1866    +  CDS            Myc (fragment): Myc (human c-Myc proto-oncogene) epitope tag
   1870..2103    +  CDS            FINC_PLEWA (fragment): Experimental evidence at transcript level: Swiss-Prot protein existence level 2. Fibronectins bind cell surfaces and various compounds including collagen, fibrin, heparin, DNA, and actin. Fibronectins are involved in cell adhesion, cell motility, opsonization, wound healing, and maintenance of cell shape. May be involved in osteoblast compaction (By similarity). From Pleurodeles waltl (Iberian ribbed newt).
   2251..3042    -  CDS            SmR: aminoglycoside adenylyltransferase (Murphy, 1985); aadA; confers resistance to spectinomycin and streptomycin
   3043..3114    -  promoter       AmpR promoter: bla
   3144..4226    -  CDS            lacI: lac repressor; lacI; The lac repressor binds to the lac operator to inhibit transcription in E. coli. This inhibition can be relieved by adding lactose or isopropyl-β-D-thiogalactopyranoside (IPTG).
   4227..4293    -  promoter       lacIq promoter (fragment): lacI (mutant); In the lacIq allele, a single base change in the promoter boosts expression of the lacI gene about 10-fold.
