[The description below was written by a language model from this plasmid's Addgene catalogue record and pLannotate feature annotations shown in this document.]
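Description:
pAB045a is a bacterial expression plasmid built on a ColE1-type backbone for use in E. coli, deposited as part of a system for the directed evolution of protein-protein interactions. It replicates from a ColE1/pMB1-family origin and is listed as high copy, although the feature table also annotates the pBR322-derived bom region, a rop coding sequence and a small mbeC fragment next to the origin. Selection is with spectinomycin, through an aadA (SmR) aminoglycoside adenylyltransferase gene that appears to be driven by the bla (AmpR) promoter. The annotated sequence record is 4,309 nt.

The payload consists of two expression units. In the first, a lac promoter with its CAP binding site and lac operator, placed downstream of an rrnB T1 terminator that insulates it from upstream transcription, drives a fusion of rpoZ, the omega subunit of E. coli RNA polymerase, to HA4. The annotation shows the rpoZ coding sequence followed by a short segment matching part of the Myc epitope tag, then a region with similarity to fibronectin. This fits HA4 being a fibronectin-domain-based binding protein (monobody), though the record itself only labels the insert as synthetic. The second unit, on the opposite strand, expresses the lac repressor from the lacIq promoter, so the fusion is repressed until relieved by IPTG or lactose.

An rpoZ fusion of this kind typically serves as the polymerase-recruiting partner in a bacterial two-hybrid arrangement. There, interaction with a DNA-bound target protein activates a reporter or selection gene. The record does not name the target partner or the companion plasmids.
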