Addgene plasmid #79224: pAB045a
Purpose: Directed Evolution of Protein-Protein Interactions
Depositing lab: David Liu. Depositing organization: Harvard University. Publication: Continuous evolution of Bacillus thuringiensis toxins overcomes insect resistance. Badran AH, Guzov VM, Huai Q, Kemp MM, Vishwanath P, Kain W, Nance AM, Evdokimov A, Moshiri F, Turner KH, Wang P, Malvar T, Liu DR. Nature. 2016 May 5;533(7601):58-63. doi: 10.1038/nature17938. Epub 2016 Apr 27. PubMed 27120167.
Backbone
  Vector backbone: ColEI
  Backbone manufacturer: David Liu Lab
  Backbone size w/o insert (bp): 2992
  Vector type: Bacterial Expression
Growth in bacteria
  Bacterial resistance: Spectinomycin, 50 μg/mL
  Growth temperature: 37°C
  Growth strain: NEB Turbo
  Copy number: High Copy
Gene/Insert
  Gene/Insert name: PlacZ rpoZ-HA4; PlacIq lacI
  Species: Synthetic
  Promoter: PlacZ; PlacIq
  Cloning method: Ligation Independent Cloning
  Sequencing primers: 5′ n/a; 3′ n/a
Terms and licenses: Academic/Nonprofit Terms; Industry Terms: Not Available to Industry
How to cite: pAB045a was a gift from David Liu (Addgene plasmid # 79224 ; http://n2t.net/addgene:79224 ; RRID:Addgene_79224)
