>Addgene plasmid #79224 | pAB045a | addgene partial sequence | sequence record 151312 | pGEX3 5'-CCGGGAGCTGCATGTGTCAGAGG-3'
ACGCGCGAGGCAGCTGCGGTAAAGCTCATCAGCGTGGTCGTGAAGCGATTCACAGATGTCTGCCTGTTCA
TCCGCGTCCAGCTCGTTGAGTTTCTCCAGAAGCGTTAATGTCTGGCTTCTGATAAAGCGGGCCATGTTAA
GGGCGGTTTTTTCCTGTTTGGTCACTGATGCCTCCGTGTAAGGGGGATTTCTGTTCATGGGGGTAATGAT
ACCGATGAAACGAGAGAGGATGCTCACGATACGGGTTACTGATGATGAACAAGAGGACATCCGGTCAAAT
AAAACGAAAGGCTCAGTCGAAAGACTGGGCCTTTCGTTTTGCTGAGGAGACTTAGGGACCCTGGTTTCCC
GACTGGAAAGCGGGCAGTGAGCGCAACGCAATTAATGTGAGTTAGCTCACTCATTAGGCACCCCAGGCTT
TACACTTTATGCTTCCGGCTCGTATGTTGTGTGGAATTGTGAGCGGATAACAATTTCACACACCTGCAGG
TGCAGTAAGGAGGAAAAAAAA
[273 nt withheld, positions 512-784]
GCGGCCGCGGAACAAA
