>Addgene plasmid #79224 | pAB045a | addgene partial sequence | sequence record 151313 | Spect-F 5'-cagcccgtcatacttgaagc-3'
AGAGATCGCTTGGCCTCGCGCGCAGATCAGTTGGAAGAATTTGTCCACTACGTGAAAGGCGAGATCACCA
AGGTAGTCGGCAAATAAACGCCATGGGCATTAAAAAATGCCCTCTTGGGTTATCAAGAGGGTCATTATAT
TTGCTGAGGAGTGCCGTTAATTAAGTTAGCAGGTGCGGTAATTGATACTAATCGGAGAATACATGAACAT
GTAACCCGCGCTATCTTCGCCCCATGCATAAACCGTGATGGTGTAATCCACACCCGGGCTCAGGCCACTA
ATCGTCGCGGTAGAGCTACTATACGGAACCGTAAATTCCTGCACCGGGCTGTTACCGCCCGTTTCACCGT
AGGTGATACGATAGTAATACACAGAGCTACTAGACATCGGGGCATCCCAAGAAATCAGCAGGCTCGTCGG
GGTTGCTGCAACCACTTCCAGTTTGGTCGGAACGCTACTCACAGAGCTGCCCAAGTCCTCTTCAGAAATA
AGCTTTTGTTCCGCGGCCGC
[231 nt withheld, positions 511-741]
